>Addgene plasmid #216842 | p35S-FHA-SpAGO4a_cDNA | addgene full sequence | sequence record 430429 | Addgene NGS Result
TCAAAGTACTTTAAAGTACTTTAAAGTACTTTAAAGTACTTTGATCCCGAGGGGAACCCTGTGGTTGGCA
TGCACATACAAATGGACGAACGGATAAACCTTTTCACGCCCTTTTAAATATCCGATTATTCTAATAAACG
CTCTTTTCTCTTAGGTTTACCCGCCAATATATCCTGTCAAACACTGATAGTTTAAACTGAAGGCGGGAAA
CGACAATCTGATCCAAGCTCAAGCTAAGCTTGGCTCCAACTTTGTATAGAAAAGTTGTCATTTAGGTGAC
ACTATAGAATACTCAAGCTATGCATCCAACGCGTTGGGAGCTCTCCCATATGGTCGACTAGAGCCAAGCT
GATCTCCTTTGCCCCGGAGATCACCATGGACGACTTTCTCTATCTCTACGATCTAGGAAGAAAGTTCGAC
GGAGAAGGTGACGATACCATGTTCACCACCGATAATGAGAAGATTAGCCTCTTCAATTTCAGAAAGAATG
CTGACCCACAGATGGTTAGAGAGGCCTACGCGGCAGGTCTCATCAAGACGATCTACCCGAGTAATAATCT
CCAGGAGATCAAATACCTTCCCAAGAAGGTTAAAGATGCAGTCAAAAGATTCAGGACTAACTGCATCAAG
AACACAGAGAAAGATATATTTCTCAAGATCAGAAGTACTATTCCAGTATGGACGATTCAAGGCTTGCTTC
ATAAACCAAGGCAAGTAATAGAGATTGGAGTCTCTAAGAAAGTAGTTCCTACTGAATCAAAGGCCATGGA
GTCAAAAATTCAGATCGAGGATCTAACAGAACTCGCCGTGAAGACTGGCGAACAGTTCATACAGAGTCTT
TTACGACTCAATGACAAGAAGAAAATCTTCGTCAACATGGTGGAGCACGACACTCTCGTCTACTCCAAGA
ATATCAAAGATACAGTCTCAGAAGACCAAAGGGCTATTGAGACTTTTCAACAAAGGGTAATATCGGGAAA
CCTCCTCGGATTCCATTGCCCAGCTATCTGTCACTTCATCAAAAGGACAGTAGAAAAGGAAGGTGGCACC
TACAAATGCCATCATTGCGATAAAGGAAAGGCTATCGTTCAAGATGCCCCTGCCGACAGTGGTCCCAAAG
ATGGACCCCCACCCACGAGGAGCATCGTGGAAAAAGAAGACGTTCCAACCACGTCTTCAAAGCAAGTGGA
TTGATGTGATATCTCCACTGACGTAAGGGATGACGCACAATCCCACTATCCTTCGCAAGACCCTTCCTCT
ATATAAGGAAGTTCATTTCATTTGGAGAGGACTCCGGTATTTTTACAACAATTACCACAACAAAACAAAC
AACAAACAACATTACAATTTACTATTCTAGTCGACCTGCAGGCGGCCGCACTAGTGATATCAGCAAGTTT
GTACAAAAAAGCAGGCTTCATGGATTACAAGGATGACGATGACAAGGGAGGTGGCGGATCCTACCCATAC
GATGTTCCAGATTACGCTGGAGGCGGTCTAGTGCCCATGAAAAGACCAGGAACGGGAAAGAATGGACGGA
CCCTTTCATTGCTCACCAATCATTTCAGAGTTGATATGCGTAACGTTGATGATGGACATTTCTACCACTA
CAGTGTGTTGCTCAAGTATGATGATGATCGCCCTGTGGAGGGGAAGGGAATTGGACGAAGGGTAATTGAT
AAGTTGCACGAGATATATGATGCTGAACTTGGTGGCAAGGATTTTGCCTATGATGGTGAGAAAAGCTTGT
TCACCATTGGCTCTCTGCCCCAGGTGAACAATAATTTTACTGTAGTCCTGGAGGATGTTTCATCAAATAG
AACTGGGGAAGTTTCGAACGGAAGCTCTGGTGGAAATGATAGCCTGGAGGATAGTGAAAGAAAGAGGAGG
CGACGGCCCTATCAAATGAAGACTTTTAAGGTTGAGCTGAGCTTCTCTGCAAAGGTTGCGATCCAGTCCA
TTGCAAATGCTCTTCGAGGACACGAAAATGAGAATTCTCAGGAAGCACTCAGGGTGCTTGATATCATACT
AAGGCAGCATGCCGCGAAGCAGGGGTGCCTGCTTGTTCGGCAATCATTTTTTCATAATGATCCTAAGAAT
TATGTCGAATTGGGAGGAGGAGTTTCAGGATGCAGGGGTTTTCATTCGAGCTTTCGGACAACCCAGGGTG
GTCTGTCCCTGAACATGGATGTCTCAACTACAATGGTTGTGAAGCCGGGTCCAGTCATAGATTTTCTCAT
GGCAAACCAAAAGGCTCGTAACGCTCGAGAAATTGACTGGCTGAAGGCCAAACGCCAGCTGAAAAATCTT
AGGGTAAAAATTACTTCCACAAACTTGGAGTTTAAAGTTGCGGGATTGAGCGATCAGCCATGTAACCAAC
TCAAGTTTTCACTGAAACAGAAGAATCGTGGAAATGGGAGTGGTGATTCTGATGTCGAAGCCGTTGATAT
AACAGTGTATGAATATTTTGTCAACCACCGTAACATAAAGTTGACAAAGTCTGCTGATCTGCCTTGTGTT
AATGTTGGGAAATCAAAACGTCCCACATATTATCCATTGGAGCTATGTTCTCTTGTGTCGCTGCAACGTT
ATACAAAGGCACTGTCGACATTCCAACGATCCTCACTTGTAGAGAAATCTCGGCAGAATCCCCAAGAGAG
GATGAGAGTTTTAAAAGATTCATTGAAGATGAGTCGCTATGATGCTGATAGGATGCTGAATGCATGCGGC
ATTTCTATTTGTCCGGAATTTATGCAGGTTGAAGGTCGAGTATTACAAACACCGAAGCTTAGAGTAGGTA
ATGGTGAAGACTTTATACCACGGAATGGGCGGTGGAATTTCAACGACAAGACATTTGCAGAACCCACAGC
CATCGATAAATGGGCTGTCGTCAATTTTTCTGTTCGCTGTGATGTAGGCCATTTTATTCGGGAAATGAAA
AAATGTGGGCAGATGAAAGGAATCAATATTGCGCATCCATTTGATGTGTTTGAGGAGGATGCTTCATTTA
GGCGAGCTCCTCCAAATGTTAGGGTGGACGAAATGTTTGAGAAAATGAGGAAAAAGCTTCCTGGGATTCC
TCGCTTTCTTCTGTGTATTCTTCCAGTGAGGAAGAATTCTGATCTCTATGGTCCATGGAAGCGCAAGAAC
CTTACCGAATTTGGTATTGTTACCCAGTGTATCGGTCCCCCCACTAAAATCAGTGATCAGTATTTTACAA
ATCTTCTTATGAAGATCAACAGCAAATTGGGGGGCATCAATTCTTTGTTACAGGTGGAGCTTCCGCATTC
AAGCACTCTTGTTCCCAAGGTTTCGACCATCATCCTTGGGATGGACGTTTCACATGGTCCACCTGGCCAA
TCTGATATCCCATCAGTTGCCGCAGTTGTCGGTTCGCGGCAGTGGCCTTCAATATCTCGTTACAGAGCGG
AAGTGCGCACTCAGTCCCCCAAGGTTGAGATGATAGATTCTTTATTTAAGCCTGAACCAGATAATCATGA
TTCGGGCATAATTCGGGAACTCTTGGTGGACTTTTATGCCACTTCTCAGCAAACGAAACCTGATCGGGTG
ATAATTTTTCGGGATGGCGTGAGCGAATCGCAGTTCAACCAGGTGCTGAACATTGAGCTGGATCAAATCA
TCCAGGCCTGCAAGCTCCTCGACGACACGTGGCATCCGAGGTTCACTGTGATTGTAGCCCAGAAGAACCA
TCACACCAAGTTCTTTCAGGCCAATTCCACGCATAATGTTCCTGCCGGTACGGTGGTCGACACCAGAGTG
TGCCATCCACGAAACTTTGACTTTTACATGTGCTCGCATGCCGGGATGATCGGTACGACCCGCCCGACTC
ACTATCATGTGCTGTATGATGAGATTGGCTTCTCAGCGGACGAACTCCAAGAACTCGTTCATTCTCTCTC
CTATGTGTACCAACGGAGCACGACCGCCGTTTCCCTGGTTGCTCCAATATGCTATGCCCACTTGGCGGCG
GCCCAGGTGGGACAATTCATCAAGTTCGAGGAGTCCTCGGAGACCTCATCCGGCCGCGGCGGCGTGACCT
CCGCCGGCAGCGTCCCCGTGGTGGCGCTGCCGAGGCTTCACCCCCAGGTGAGCAGCTCCATGTTCTTCTG
CTGAACTAGATACCCAGCTTTCTTGTACAAAGTGGTGATATCCCGCGGCCATGGCGGCCGGGAGCATGCG
ACGTCGATCTAACTGACTAGCCGCGGCCATGCTAGAGTCCGCAAAAATCACCAGTCTCTCTCTACAAATC
TATCTCTCTCTATTTTTCTCCAGAATAATGTGTGAGTAGTTCCCAGATAAGGGAATTAGGGTTCTTATAG
GGTTTCGCTCATGTGTTGAGCATATAAGAAACCCTTAGTATGTATTTGTATTTGTAAAATACTTCTATCA
ATAAAATTTCTAATCCCTAAAACCAAAATCCAGTGACCTCCCGGGTACCGCGAATTATCGATCATGAGCG
GAGAATTAAGGGAGTCACGTTATGACCCCCGCCGATGACGCGGGACAAGCCGTTTTACGTTTGGAACTGA
CAGAACCGCAACGTTGAAGGAGCCACTGAGCCGCGGGTTTCTGGAGTTTAATGAGCTAAGCACATACGTC
AGAAACCATTATTGCGCGTTCAAAAGTCGCCTAAGGTCACTATCAGCTAGCAAATATTTCTTGTCAAAAA
TGCTCCACTGACGTTCCATAAATTCCCCTCGGTATCCAATTAGAGTCTCATATTCACTCTCAACTCGATC
GAGGGGATCTACCATGAGCCCAGAACGACGCCCGGCCGACATCCGCCGTGCCACCGAGGCGGACATGCCG
GCGGTCTGCACCATCGTCAACCACTACATCGAGACAAGCACGGTCAACTTCCGTACCGAGCCGCAGGAAC
CGCAGGAGTGGACGGACGACCTCGTCCGTCTGCGGGAGCGCTATCCCTGGCTCGTCGCCGAGGTGGACGG
CGAGGTCGCCGGCATCGCCTACGCGGGTCCCTGGAAGGCACGCAACGCCTACGACTGGACGGCCGAGTCG
ACCGTGTACGTCTCCCCCCGCCACCAGCGGACGGGACTGGGCTCCACGCTCTACACCCACCTGCTGAAGT
CCCTGGAGGCACAGGGCTTCAAGAGCGTGGTCGCTGTCATCGGGCTGCCCAACGACCCGAGCGTGCGCAT
GCACGAGGCGCTCGGATATGCCCCCCGCGGCATGCTGCGGGCGGCCGGCTTCAAGCACGGGAACTGGCAT
GACGTGGGTTTCTGGCAGCTGGACTTCAGCCTGCCGGTGCCGCCCCGTCCGGTCCTGCCCGTCACCGAAA
TCTGATGACCCCTAGAGTCAAGCAGATCGTTCAAACATTTGGCAATAAAGTTTCTTAAGATTGAATCCTG
TTGCCGGTCTTGCGATGATTATCATATAATTTCTGTTGAATTACGTTAAGCATGTAATAATTAACATGTA
ATGCATGACGTTATTTATGAGATGGGTTTTTATGATTAGAGTCCCGCAATTATACATTTAATACGCGATA
GAAAACAAAATATAGCGCGCAAACTAGGATAAATTATCGCGCGCGGTGTCATCTATGTTACTAGATCGAC
CGGCATGCAAGCTGATAATTCAATTCGGCGTTAATTCAGTACATTAAAAACGTCCGCAATGTGTTATTAA
GTTGTCTAAGCGTCAATTTGTTTACACCACAATATATCCTGCCACCAGCCAGCCAACAGCTCCCCGACCG
GCAGCTCGGCACAAAATCACCACTCGATACAGGCAGCCCATCAGTCCGGGACGGCGTCAGCGGGAGAGCC
GTTGTAAGGCGGCAGACTTTGCTCATGTTACCGATGCTATTCGGAAGAACGGCAACTAAGCTGCCGGGTT
TGAAACACGGATGATCTCGCGGAGGGTAGCATGTTGATTGTAACGATGACAGAGCGTTGCTGCCTGTGAT
CAATTCGGGCACGAACCCAGTGGACATAAGCCTGTTCGGTTCGTAAGCTGTAATGCAAGTAGCGTATGCG
CTCACGCAACTGGTCCAGAACCTTGACCGAACGCAGCGGTGGTAACGGCGCAGTGGCGGTTTTCATGGCT
TGTTATGACTGTTTTTTTGGGGTACAGTCTATGCCTCGGGCATCCAAGCAGCAAGCGCGTTACGCCGTGG
GTCGATGTTTGATGTTATGGAGCAGCAACGATGTTACGCAGCAGGGCAGTCGCCCTAAAACAAAGTTAAA
CATCATGGGGGAAGCGGTGATCGCCGAAGTATCGACTCAACTATCAGAGGTAGTTGGCGTCATCGAGCGC
CATCTCGAACCGACGTTGCTGGCCGTACATTTGTACGGCTCCGCAGTGGATGGCGGCCTGAAGCCACACA
GTGATATTGATTTGCTGGTTACGGTGACCGTAAGGCTTGATGAAACAACGCGGCGAGCTTTGATCAACGA
CCTTTTGGAAACTTCGGCTTCCCCTGGAGAGAGCGAGATTCTCCGCGCTGTAGAAGTCACCATTGTTGTG
CACGACGACATCATTCCGTGGCGTTATCCAGCTAAGCGCGAACTGCAATTTGGAGAATGGCAGCGCAATG
ACATTCTTGCAGGTATCTTCGAGCCAGCCACGATCGACATTGATCTGGCTATCTTGCTGACAAAAGCAAG
AGAACATAGCGTTGCCTTGGTAGGTCCAGCGGCGGAGGAACTCTTTGATCCGGTTCCTGAACAGGATCTA
TTTGAGGCGCTAAATGAAACCTTAACGCTATGGAACTCGCCGCCCGACTGGGCTGGCGATGAGCGAAATG
TAGTGCTTACGTTGTCCCGCATTTGGTACAGCGCAGTAACCGGCAAAATCGCGCCGAAGGATGTCGCTGC
CGACTGGGCAATGGAGCGCCTGCCGGCCCAGTATCAGCCCGTCATACTTGAAGCTAGACAGGCTTATCTT
GGACAAGAAGAAGATCGCTTGGCCTCGCGCGCAGATCAGTTGGAAGAATTTGTCCACTACGTGAAAGGCG
AGATCACCAAGGTAGTCGGCAAATAATGTCTAGCTAGAAATTCGTTCAAGCCGACGCCGCTTCGCGGCGC
GGCTTAACTCAAGCGTTAGATGCACTAAGCACATAATTGCTCACAGCCAAACTATCAGGTCAAGTCTGCT
TTTATTATTTTTAAGCGTGCATAATAAGCCCTACACAAATTGGGAGATATATCATGCATGACCAAAATCC
CTTAACGTGAGTTTTCGTTCCACTGAGCGTCAGACCCCGTAGAAAAGATCAAAGGATCTTCTTGAGATCC
TTTTTTTCTGCGCGTAATCTGCTGCTTGCAAACAAAAAAACCACCGCTACCAGCGGTGGTTTGTTTGCCG
GATCAAGAGCTACCAACTCTTTTTCCGAAGGTAACTGGCTTCAGCAGAGCGCAGATACCAAATACTGTCC
TTCTAGTGTAGCCGTAGTTAGGCCACCACTTCAAGAACTCTGTAGCACCGCCTACATACCTCGCTCTGCT
AATCCTGTTACCAGTGGCTGCTGCCAGTGGCGATAAGTCGTGTCTTACCGGGTTGGACTCAAGACGATAG
TTACCGGATAAGGCGCAGCGGTCGGGCTGAACGGGGGGTTCGTGCACACAGCCCAGCTTGGAGCGAACGA
CCTACACCGAACTGAGATACCTACAGCGTGAGCTATGAGAAAGCGCCACGCTTCCCGAAGGGAGAAAGGC
GGACAGGTATCCGGTAAGCGGCAGGGTCGGAACAGGAGAGCGCACGAGGGAGCTTCCAGGGGGAAACGCC
TGGTATCTTTATAGTCCTGTCGGGTTTCGCCACCTCTGACTTGAGCGTCGATTTTTGTGATGCTCGTCAG
GGGGGCGGAGCCTATGGAAAAACGCCAGCAACGCGGCCTTTTTACGGTTCCTGGCCTTTTGCTGGCCTTT
TGCTCACATGTTCTTTCCTGCGTTATCCCCTGATTCTGTGGATAACCGTATTACCGCCTTTGAGTGAGCT
GATACCGCTCGCCGCAGCCGAACGACCGAGCGCAGCGAGTCAGTGAGCGAGGAAGCGGAAGAGCGCCTGA
TGCGGTATTTTCTCCTTACGCATCTGTGCGGTATTTCACACCGCATATGGTGCACTCTCAGTACAATCTG
CTCTGATGCCGCATAGTTAAGCCAGTATACACTCCGCTATCGCTACGTGACTGGGTCATGGCTGCGCCCC
GACACCCGCCAACACCCGCTGACGCGCCCTGACGGGCTTGTCTGCTCCCGGCATCCGCTTACAGACAAGC
TGTGACCGTCTCCGGGAGCTGCATGTGTCAGAGGTTTTCACCGTCATCACCGAAACGCGCGAGGCAGGGT
GCCTTGATGTGGGCGCCGGCGGTCGAGTGGCGACGGCGCGGCTTGTCCGCGCCCTGGTAGATTGCCTGGC
CGTAGGCCAGCCATTTTTGAGCGGCCAGCGGCCGCGATAGGCCGACGCGAAGCGGCGGGGCGTAGGGAGC
GCAGCGACCGAAGGGTAGGCGCTTTTTGCAGCTCTTCGGCTGTGCGCTGGCCAGACAGTTATGCACAGGC
CAGGCGGGTTTTAAGAGTTTTAATAAGTTTTAAAGAGTTTTAGGCGGAAAAATCGCCTTTTTTCTCTTTT
ATATCAGTCACTTACATGTGTGACCGGTTCCCAATGTACGGCTTTGGGTTCCCAATGTACGGGTTCCGGT
TCCCAATGTACGGCTTTGGGTTCCCAATGTACGTGCTATCCACAGGAAAGAGACCTTTTCGACCTTTTTC
CCCTGCTAGGGCAATTTGCCCTAGCATCTGCTCCGTACATTAGGAACCGGCGGATGCTTCGCCCTCGATC
AGGTTGCGGTAGCGCATGACTAGGATCGGGCCAGCCTGCCCCGCCTCCTCCTTCAAATCGTACTCCGGCA
GGTCATTTGACCCGATCAGCTTGCGCACGGTGAAACAGAACTTCTTGAACTCTCCGGCGCTGCCACTGCG
TTCGTAGATCGTCTTGAACAACCATCTGGCTTCTGCCTTGCCTGCGGCGCGGCGTGCCAGGCGGTAGAGA
AAACGGCCGATGCCGGGATCGATCAAAAAGTAATCGGGGTGAACCGTCAGCACGTCCGGGTTCTTGCCTT
CTGTGATCTCGCGGTACATCCAATCAGCTAGCTCGATCTCGATGTACTCCGGCCGCCCGGTTTCGCTCTT
TACGATCTTGTAGCGGCTAATCAAGGCTTCACCCTCGGATACCGTCACCAGGCGGCCGTTCTTGGCCTTC
TTCGTACGCTGCATGGCAACGTGCGTGGTGTTTAACCGAATGCAGGTTTCTACCAGGTCGTCTTTCTGCT
TTCCGCCATCGGCTCGCCGGCAGAACTTGAGTACGTCCGCAACGTGTGGACGGAACACGCGGCCGGGCTT
GTCTCCCTTCCCTTCCCGGTATCGGTTCATGGATTCGGTTAGATGGGAAACCGCCATCAGTACCAGGTCG
TAATCCCACACACTGGCCATGCCGGCCGGCCCTGCGGAAACCTCTACGTGCCCGTCTGGAAGCTCGTAGC
GGATCACCTCGCCAGCTCGTCGGTCACGCTTCGACAGACGGAAAACGGCCACGTCCATGATGCTGCGACT
ATCGCGGGTGCCCACGTCATAGAGCATCGGAACGAAAAAATCTGGTTGCTCGTCGCCCTTGGGCGGCTTC
CTAATCGACGGCGCACCGGCTGCCGGCGGTTGCCGGGATTCTTTGCGGATTCGATCAGCGGCCGCTTGCC
ACGATTCACCGGGGCGTGCTTCTGCCTCGATGCGTTGCCGCTGGGCGGCCTGCGCGGCCTTCAACTTCTC
CACCAGGTCATCACCCAGCGCCGCGCCGATTTGTACCGGGCCGGATGGTTTGCGACCGCTCACGCCGATT
CCTCGGGCTTGGGGGTTCCAGTGCCATTGCAGGGCCGGCAGACAACCCAGCCGCTTACGCCTGGCCAACC
GCCCGTTCCTCCACACATGGGGCATTCCACGGCGTCGGTGCCTGGTTGTTCTTGATTTTCCATGCCGCCT
CCTTTAGCCGCTAAAATTCATCTACTCATTTATTCATTTGCTCATTTACTCTGGTAGCTGCGCGATGTAT
TCAGATAGCAGCTCGGTAATGGTCTTGCCTTGGCGTACCGCGTACATCTTCAGCTTGGTGTGATCCTCCG
CCGGCAACTGAAAGTTGACCCGCTTCATGGCTGGCGTGTCTGCCAGGCTGGCCAACGTTGCAGCCTTGCT
GCTGCGTGCGCTCGGACGGCCGGCACTTAGCGTGTTTGTGCTTTTGCTCATTTTCTCTTTACCTCATTAA
CTCAAATGAGTTTTGATTTAATTTCAGCGGCCAGCGCCTGGACCTCGCGGGCAGCGTCGCCCTCGGGTTC
TGATTCAAGAACGGTTGTGCCGGCGGCGGCAGTGCCTGGGTAGCTCACGCGCTGCGTGATACGGGACTCA
AGAATGGGCAGCTCGTACCCGGCCAGCGCCTCGGCAACCTCACCGCCGATGCGCGTGCCTTTGATCGCCC
GCGACACGACAAAGGCCGCTTGTAGCCTTCCATCCGTGACCTCAATGCGCTGCTTAACCAGCTCCACCAG
GTCGGCGGTGGCCCATATGTCGTAAGGGCTTGGCTGCACCGGAATCAGCACGAAGTCGGCTGCCTTGATC
GCGGACACAGCCAAGTCCGCCGCCTGGGGCGCTCCGTCGATCACTACGAAGTCGCGCCGGCCGATGGCCT
TCACGTCGCGGTCAATCGTCGGGCGGTCGATGCCGACAACGGTTAGCGGTTGATCTTCCCGCACGGCCGC
CCAATCGCGGGCACTGCCCTGGGGATCGGAATCGACTAACAGAACATCGGCCCCGGCGAGTTGCAGGGCG
CGGGCTAGATGGGTTGCGATGGTCGTCTTGCCTGACCCGCCTTTCTGGTTAAGTACAGCGATAACCTTCA
TGCGTTCCCCTTGCGTATTTGTTTATTTACTCATCGCATCATATACGCAGCGACCGCATGACGCAAGCTG
TTTTACTCAAATACACATCACCTTTTTAGACGGCGGCGCTCGGTTTCTTCAGCGGCCAAGCTGGCCGGCC
AGGCCGCCAGCTTGGCATCAGACAAACCGGCCAGGATTTCATGCAGCCGCACGGTTGAGACGTGCGCGGG
CGGCTCGAACACGTACCCGGCCGCGATCATCTCCGCCTCGATCTCTTCGGTAATGAAAAACGGTTCGTCC
TGGCCGTCCTGGTGCGGTTTCATGCTTGTTCCTCTTGGCGTTCATTCTCGGCGGCCGCCAGGGCGTCGGC
CTCGGTCAATGCGTCCTCACGGAAGGCACCGCGCCGCCTGGCCTCGGTGGGCGTCACTTCCTCGCTGCGC
TCAAGTGCGCGGTACAGGGTCGAGCGATGCACGCCAAGCAGTGCAGCCGCCTCTTTCACGGTGCGGCCTT
CCTGGTCGATCAGCTCGCGGGCGTGCGCGATCTGTGCCGGGGTGAGGGTAGGGCGGGGGCCAAACTTCAC
GCCTCGGGCCTTGGCGGCCTCGCGCCCGCTCCGGGTGCGGTCGATGATTAGGGAACGCTCGAACTCGGCA
ATGCCGGCGAACACGGTCAACACCATGCGGCCGGCCGGCGTGGTGGTGTCGGCCCACGGCTCTGCCAGGC
TACGCAGGCCCGCGCCGGCCTCCTGGATGCGCTCGGCAATGTCCAGTAGGTCGCGGGTGCTGCGGGCCAG
GCGGTCTAGCCTGGTCACTGTCACAACGTCGCCAGGGCGTAGGTGGTCAAGCATCCTGGCCAGCTCCGGG
CGGTCGCGCCTGGTGCCGGTGATCTTCTCGGAAAACAGCTTGGTGCAGCCGGCCGCGTGCAGTTCGGCCC
GTTGGTTGGTCAAGTCCTGGTCGTCGGTGCTGACGCGGGCATAGCCCAGCAGGCCAGCGGCGGCGCTCTT
GTTCATGGCGTAATGTCTCCGGTTCTAGTCGCAAGTATTCTACTTTATGCGACTAAAACACGCGACAAGA
AAACGCCAGGAAAAGGGCAGGGCGGCAGCCTGTCGCGTAACTTAGGACTTGTGCGACATGTCGTTTTCAG
AAGACGGCTGCACTGAACGTCAGAAGCCGACTGCACTATAGCAGCGGAGGGGTTGGA
Features (pLannotate 1.2.2; 26 found; start..end, strand, type, name):
    155..179     -  misc_feature   RB T-DNA repeat: right border repeat from nopaline C58 T-DNA
    247..267     +  protein_bind   attB4: mutant version of attB; core recombination site for the Gateway® BP reaction BP Clonase™
    270..288     +  promoter       SP6 promoter: promoter for bacteriophage SP6 RNA polymerase
    948..1292    +  promoter       CaMV 35S promoter: strong constitutive promoter from cauliflower mosaic virus
   1245..1291    +  promoter       minimal CaMV 35S promoter: minimal 35S promoter from cauliflower mosaic virus
   1324..1349    +  misc_feature   TMV Ω (fragment): translational enhancer from the tobacco mosaic virus 5'-leader sequence (Gallie et al., 1988)
   1394..1414    +  protein_bind   attB1: mutant version of attB; core recombination site for the Gateway® BP reaction BP Clonase™
   1423..1446    +  CDS            FLAG: FLAG® epitope tag, followed by an enterokinase cleavage site
   1462..1488    +  CDS            3xHA (fragment): three tandem HA epitope tags
   1501..4131    +  CDS            AGO4 (fragment): AGO4_ARATH - Also known as OCP11. Experimental evidence at protein level: Swiss-Prot protein existence level 1. Together with RDM3, required for transcriptional gene silencing (TGS) by DNA methylation and repressive histone modifications (H3K9me2) of several chromatin loci (PubMed:21738482). Component of the RISC complex that associate with the small interfering RNA (siRNA) pathway involved in direct cytosine methylation at endogenous DNA repeats. Forms a AGO4/NRPE1/siRNA complex in cajal body, facilitating its function in RNA-directed gene silencing of target loci. Required for CpNpG and asym
   4142..4166    -  protein_bind   attB2: mutant version of attB; recombination site for the Gateway® BP reaction BP Clonase™
   4285..4444    +  polyA_signal   CaMV poly(A) signal (fragment): cauliflower mosaic virus polyadenylation signal
   4553..4732    +  promoter       NOS promoter: nopaline synthase promoter
   4774..5322    +  CDS            bar: PAT_STRHY - Experimental evidence at protein level: Swiss-Prot protein existence level 1. Inactivates phosphinothricin (PPT) by transfer of an acetyl group from acetyl CoA. Can also acetylate demethylphosphinothricin but not PTT or glutamate. This enzyme is an effector of phosphinothricin tripeptide (PTT or bialaphos) resistance. From Streptomyces hygroscopicus. Introduced by genetic manipulation and expressed in glufosinate-tolerant maize by Dekalb Genetics.
   5345..5597    +  terminator     NOS terminator: nopaline synthase terminator and poly(A) signal
   5690..5714    -  misc_feature   LB T-DNA repeat: left border repeat from nopaline C58 T-DNA
   5973..5996    +  promoter       Pc promoter (fragment): intI1 (promoter lies within the coding sequence); class 1 integron promoter
   6172..6228    +  CDS            GmR (fragment): gentamycin acetyltransferase; aacC1; confers resistance to gentamycin
   6239..7026    +  CDS            SmR (fragment): aminoglycoside adenylyltransferase (Murphy, 1985); aadA; confers resistance to spectinomycin and streptomycin
   7272..7860    +  rep_origin     ori: high-copy-number ColE1/pMB1/pBR322/pUC origin of replication
   8046..8186    -  misc_feature   bom: basis of mobility region from pBR322
   8288..8327    -  CDS            rop (fragment): Rop protein, which maintains plasmids at low copy number; rop
   8530..8724    -  rep_origin     pVS1 oriV: origin of replication for the Pseudomonas plasmid pVS1 (Heeb et al., 2000)
   8790..9863    -  CDS            pVS1 RepA: replication protein from the Pseudomonas plasmid pVS1 (Heeb et al., 2000)
  10292..10921   -  CDS            pVS1 StaA: stability protein from the Pseudomonas plasmid pVS1 (Heeb et al., 2000)
  11481..11882   -  CDS            Y4CG_SINFN (fragment): Protein inferred from homology: Swiss-Prot protein existence level 3. From Sinorhizobium fredii (strain NBRC 101917 / NGR234).
