[The description below was written by a language model from this plasmid's Addgene catalogue record and pLannotate feature annotations shown in this document.]
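Description:
p35S-FHA-SpAGO4a_cDNA is a plant expression binary vector built on the pB7WG2 backbone, designed for Agrobacterium-mediated T-DNA delivery into plants. It is about 12 kb: the catalogue lists 12,065 bp, while the sequenced record is 12,097 nt. In E. coli it replicates from a high-copy ColE1/pUC-type origin, with a pBR322 bom region nearby. The pVS1 oriV, RepA and StaA functions provide replication and stable maintenance in Agrobacterium. Bacterial selection is by spectinomycin through the aadA (SmR) gene. A short gentamicin acetyltransferase fragment and an integron Pc promoter fragment are annotated upstream of aadA and appear to be backbone remnants.

Between the nopaline-type right and left T-DNA borders lie two plant cassettes. In the first, the CaMV 35S promoter, followed by a fragment of the TMV Ω translational enhancer, drives the cDNA of ARGONAUTE4a from the duckweed Spirodela polyrhiza (accession Sp9509). The cDNA is fused at its N terminus to a FLAG epitope and an HA epitope, the latter annotated as a fragment of a 3xHA element. The tagged coding region is flanked by attB1 and attB2 Gateway sites and terminated by a CaMV polyadenylation signal, although the catalogue gives Golden Gate as the cloning method. The annotation tool labelled the open reading frame by homology to Arabidopsis AGO4, a component of the siRNA-guided RNA-directed DNA methylation pathway. The second cassette places the bar phosphinothricin acetyltransferase gene between the NOS promoter and NOS terminator, which allows Basta (glufosinate) selection of transformed plants.

The construct gives strong constitutive expression of epitope-tagged SpAGO4a. The tags would suit detection or immunoprecipitation of the protein and its bound small RNAs, though the record does not state specific applications. The associated study concerns epigenetic and small RNA control of transposons in Spirodela.
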