Addgene plasmid #216842: p35S-FHA-SpAGO4a_cDNA
Purpose: N-term Flag-HA tagged Spirodela polyrhiza (Sp9509) AGO4a cDNA under regulation of CaMV 35S promoter
Depositing lab: Arturo Marí-Ordóñez. Depositing organization: Gregor Mendel Institute of Molecular Plant Biology. Publication: Atypical epigenetic and small RNA control of degenerated transposons and their fragments in clonally reproducing Spirodela polyrhiza. Dombey R, Buendia-Avila D, Barragan-Borrero V, Diezma-Navas L, Ponce-Mane A, Vargas-Guerrero JM, Elias R, Mari-Ordonez A. Genome Res. 2025 Mar 18;35(3):522-544. doi: 10.1101/gr.279532.124. PubMed 40037843.
Backbone
  Vector backbone: pB7WG2
  Total vector size (bp): 12065
  Vector type: Plant Expression
  Selectable markers: Basta
Growth in bacteria
  Bacterial resistance: Spectinomycin, 50 μg/mL
  Growth temperature: 37°C
  Growth strain: DH5alpha
  Copy number: High Copy
Gene/Insert
  Gene/Insert name: ARGONAUTE4 (alt names: SpAGO4a; Sp9509d001g011250)
  Species: Spirodela polyrhiza
  Insert size (bp): 2638
  Promoter: CaMV 35S
  Tag / fusion protein: Flag-HA (N terminal on insert)
  Cloning method: Golden Gate
  Sequencing primers: 5′ AAAAGCAGGCTTCATGGAT; 3′ CTCACACATTATTCTGGAGA
Terms and licenses: Academic/Nonprofit Terms; Industry Terms: Not Available to Industry
Depositor comments: Please visit https://doi.org/10.1101/2024.04.03.587901 for bioRxiv preprint.
How to cite: p35S-FHA-SpAGO4a_cDNA was a gift from Arturo Marí-Ordóñez (Addgene plasmid # 216842 ; http://n2t.net/addgene:216842 ; RRID:Addgene_216842)
